>Addgene plasmid #172407 | pIA1421 | addgene full sequence | sequence record 338034 | Addgene NGS Result
GGATATAACATGAGCTGTCTTCGGTATCGTCGTATCCCACTACCGAGATGTCCGCACCAACGCGCAGCCC
GGACTCGGTAATGGCGCGCATTGCGCCCAGCGCCATCTGATCGTTGGCAACCAGCATCGCAGTGGGAACG
ATGCCCTCATTCAGCATTTGCATGGTTTGTTGAAAACCGGACATGGCACTCCAGTCGCCTTCCCGTTCCG
CTATCGGCTGAATTTGATTGCGAGTGAGATATTTATGCCAGCCAGCCAGACGCAGACGCGCCGAGACAGA
ACTTAATGGGCCCGCTAACAGCGCGATTTGCTGGTGACCCAATGCGACCAGATGCTCCACGCCCAGTCGC
GTACCGTCTTCATGGGAGAAAATAATACTGTTGATGGGTGTCTGGTCAGAGACATCAAGAAATAACGCCG
GAACATTAGTGCAGGCAGCTTCCACAGCAATGGCATCCTGGTCATCCAGCGGATAGTTAATGATCAGCCC
ACTGACGCGTTGCGCGAGAAGATTGTGCACCGCCGCTTTACAGGCTTCGACGCCGCTTCGTTCTACCATC
GACACCACCACGCTGGCACCCAGTTGATCGGCGCGAGATTTAATCGCCGCGACAATTTGCGACGGCGCGT
GCAGGGCCAGACTGGAGGTGGCAACGCCAATCAGCAACGACTGTTTGCCCGCCAGTTGTTGTGCCACGCG
GTTGGGAATGTAATTCAGCTCCGCCATCGCCGCTTCCACTTTTTCCCGCGTTTTCGCAGAAACGTGGCTG
GCCTGGTTCACCACGCGGGAAACGGTCTGATAAGAGACACCGGCATACTCTGCGACATCGTATAACGTTA
CTGGTTTCACATTCACCACCCTGAATTGACTCTCTTCCGGGCGCTATCATGCCATACCGCGAAAGGTTTT
GCGCCATTCGATGGTGTCCGGGATCTCGACGCTCTCCCTTATGCGACTCCTGCATTAGGAAATTAATACG
ACTCACTATAGGGGAATTGTGAGCGGATAACAATTCCCCTGTAGAAATAATTTTGTTTAACTTTAATAAG
GAGATATACCATGGGCAGCAGCCATCATCATCATCATCACAGCAGCGGCCTGGTGCCGCGCGGCAGCCAC
ATGGCAAGCATGTCGGACTCAGAAGTCAATCAAGAAGCTAAGCCAGAGGTCAAGCCAGAAGTCAAGCCTG
AGACTCACATCAATTTAAAGGTGTCCGATGGATCTTCAGAGATCTTCTTCAAGATCAAAAAGACCACTCC
TTTAAGAAGGCTGATGGAAGCGTTCGCTAAAAGACAGGGTAAGGAAATGGACTCCTTAAGATTCTTGTAC
GACGGTATTAGAATCCAAGCTGATCAGACCCCTGAAGATTTGGACATGGAGGATAACGATATTATTGAGG
CTCACAGAGAACAGATTGGTGGATCCGCCGACGCGCAGTCTTTTCTGAACCGCGTATGCGGGGTAAGCGC
AGCTCGCTTGACACCCTGTGGTACTGGGACGTCTACAGACGTGGTTTATCGCGCGTTCGACATCTATAAC
GACAAAGTCGCCGGTTTCGCTAAGTTCTTGGCGACGAATTGCTGTCGCTTTCAAGAGAAAGATGAAGATG
ATAATCTTATTGACTCTTATTTTGTAGTAAAGCGTCACACCTTTTCGAACTATCAGCATGAAGAAACCAT
CTATAATCTTTTGAAGGACTGTCCCGCGGTAGCCAAGCACGATTTTTTCAAATTTCGTATTGACGGTGAC
ATGGTCCCCCACATTTCACGCCAGCGCCTTACCAAATACACAATGGCGGATCTGGTTTATGCTCTTCGTC
ATTTTGACGAAGGAAATTGCGACACCCTGAAGGAAATCCTGGTCACTTATAATTGTTGCGACGATGACTA
TTTTAATAAAAAGGATTGGTATGATTTTGTCGAAAATCCGGATATTTTACGTGTGTACGCAAATCTGGGA
GAGCGCGTTCGCCAAGCGTTGTTAAAGACGGTACAGTTCTGCGACGCCATGCGTAATGCCGGTATCGTGG
GTGTGCTGACCTTAGATAACCAAGATCTTAACGGTAATTGGTATGATTTCGGAGATTTTATTCAGACCAC
TCCCGGCTCCGGCGTGCCGGTAGTGGATTCCTATTATAGTCTGCTGATGCCAATCTTGACGTTGACCCGT
GCCTTGACGGCGGAGAGCCATGTGGACACAGACTTAACGAAGCCTTACATTAAATGGGATTTGCTTAAAT
ACGACTTCACGGAGGAGCGTCTTAAACTTTTTGACCGTTACTTTAAGTATTGGGACCAGACGTATCACCC
CAACTGCGTCAACTGCTTAGACGATCGCTGCATCTTACATTGTGCAAACTTTAATGTTTTATTTTCCACA
GTTTTTCCGCCGACTTCCTTCGGGCCACTGGTACGCAAGATTTTTGTCGACGGCGTGCCGTTTGTAGTCT
CTACGGGGTACCACTTTCGTGAACTTGGTGTTGTTCATAACCAGGATGTTAATTTACATTCGTCACGTCT
TTCATTCAAAGAGTTACTGGTATACGCGGCCGATCCCGCCATGCACGCAGCGTCCGGGAATTTACTTCTG
GATAAACGTACTACGTGTTTCAGTGTTGCAGCGCTGACCAACAATGTAGCTTTCCAAACAGTAAAACCAG
GGAATTTCAATAAGGATTTTTACGACTTCGCAGTCAGTAAGGGTTTTTTTAAAGAGGGGAGCTCGGTTGA
GTTAAAACACTTTTTTTTCGCTCAGGATGGGAACGCTGCAATCTCCGATTACGACTACTATCGCTACAAC
TTACCTACGATGTGCGATATTCGCCAATTACTGTTCGTAGTTGAAGTAGTAGACAAGTATTTCGACTGTT
ACGATGGAGGATGTATTAATGCGAACCAAGTAATCGTCAATAATTTAGATAAATCTGCAGGTTTTCCCTT
TAATAAGTGGGGAAAGGCGCGCCTGTACTACGATTCAATGTCGTATGAGGACCAGGACGCTCTTTTCGCA
TATACCAAACGCAATGTTATCCCGACGATTACGCAAATGAATCTGAAATATGCCATTTCCGCTAAAAATC
GCGCTCGCACGGTCGCGGGAGTATCGATTTGTTCTACTATGACTAACCGCCAATTCCATCAAAAGTTGCT
TAAATCTATCGCAGCAACGCGTGGGGCAACGGTGGTCATCGGGACCTCGAAGTTTTATGGAGGTTGGCAC
AACATGCTGAAAACCGTGTATAGTGACGTGGAAAACCCGCATCTGATGGGGTGGGATTATCCGAAATGCG
ATCGCGCAATGCCTAATATGCTTCGCATCATGGCCTCTTTAGTGCTAGCACGTAAGCATACGACATGTTG
CAGCTTGTCCCATCGCTTTTACCGTTTAGCTAATGAGTGCGCACAAGTATTATCGGAGATGGTAATGTGC
GGCGGGAGTTTATACGTGAAGCCAGGTGGTACTAGTTCTGGGGATGCAACCACAGCGTATGCTAATTCGG
TTTTCAATATCTGTCAGGCCGTTACCGCCAACGTAAACGCACTTCTGTCAACGGATGGTAATAAAATTGC
TGATAAGTACGTACGCAACCTGCAACATCGTCTGTATGAGTGCCTTTATCGCAACCGCGATGTCGACACC
GACTTTGTAAACGAGTTCTATGCATATTTGCGTAAGCATTTCTCTATGATGATCCTTTCAGACGATGCCG
TTGTGTGTTTCAACAGTACCTATGCCTCGCAAGGCCTAGTAGCCTCCATCAAAAACTTTAAGTCCGTTCT
TTACTATCAGAACAACGTCTTTATGTCAGAGGCCAAGTGCTGGACCGAGACGGACTTAACTAAAGGCCCA
CACGAGTTCTGCTCACAACATACTATGCTTGTAAAGCAAGGTGATGACTACGTCTATCTTCCTTATCCTG
ACCCAAGCCGCATCCTGGGAGCTGGTTGTTTCGTTGACGATATCGTGAAGACCGATGGCACCCTGATGAT
TGAGCGTTTCGTCTCTCTGGCGATTGACGCGTATCCGTTAACTAAGCACCCCAATCAAGAATACGCGGAC
GTTTTTCACTTATACTTACAGTATATCCGTAAGTTACACGATGAGCTGACCGGTCACATGCTTGATATGT
ACAGCGTTATGCTGACGAATGACAACACTTCGCGTTATTGGGAGCCTGAGTTTTATGAAGCGATGTATAC
ACCTCACACAGTTCTGCAGTAAGCTTGCGGCCGCACTCGAGTCTGGTAAAGAAACCGCTGCTGCGAAATT
TGAACGCCAGCACATGGACTCGTCTACTAGCGCAGCTTAATTAACCTAGGCTGCTGCCACCGCTGAGCAA
TAACTAGCATAACCCCTTGGGGCCTCTAAACGGGTCTTGAGGGGTTTTTTGCTGAAACCTCAGGCATTTG
AGAAGCACACGGTCACACTGCTTCCGGTAGTCAATAAACCGGTAAACCAGCAATAGACATAAGCGGCTAT
TTAACGACCCTGCCCTGAACCGACGACAAGCTGACGACCGGGTCTCCGCAAGTGGCACTTTTCGGGGAAA
TGTGCGCGGAACCCCTATTTGTTTATTTTTCTAAATACATTCAAATATGTATCCGCTCATGAATTAATTC
TTAGAAAAACTCATCGAGCATCAAATGAAACTGCAATTTATTCATATCAGGATTATCAATACCATATTTT
TGAAAAAGCCGTTTCTGTAATGAAGGAGAAAACTCACCGAGGCAGTTCCATAGGATGGCAAGATCCTGGT
ATCGGTCTGCGATTCCGACTCGTCCAACATCAATACAACCTATTAATTTCCCCTCGTCAAAAATAAGGTT
ATCAAGTGAGAAATCACCATGAGTGACGACTGAATCCGGTGAGAATGGCAAAAGTTTATGCATTTCTTTC
CAGACTTGTTCAACAGGCCAGCCATTACGCTCGTCATCAAAATCACTCGCATCAACCAAACCGTTATTCA
TTCGTGATTGCGCCTGAGCGAGACGAAATACGCGGTCGCTGTTAAAAGGACAATTACAAACAGGAATCGA
ATGCAACCGGCGCAGGAACACTGCCAGCGCATCAACAATATTTTCACCTGAATCAGGATATTCTTCTAAT
ACCTGGAATGCTGTTTTCCCGGGGATCGCAGTGGTGAGTAACCATGCATCATCAGGAGTACGGATAAAAT
GCTTGATGGTCGGAAGAGGCATAAATTCCGTCAGCCAGTTTAGTCTGACCATCTCATCTGTAACATCATT
GGCAACGCTACCTTTGCCATGTTTCAGAAACAACTCTGGCGCATCGGGCTTCCCATACAATCGATAGATT
GTCGCACCTGATTGCCCGACATTATCGCGAGCCCATTTATACCCATATAAATCAGCATCCATGTTGGAAT
TTAATCGCGGCCTAGAGCAAGACGTTTCCCGTTGAATATGGCTCATACTCTTCCTTTTTCAATATTATTG
AAGCATTTATCAGGGTTATTGTCTCATGAGCGGATACATATTTGAATGTATTTAGAAAAATAAACAAATA
GGCATGCAGCGCTCTTCCGCTTCCTCGCTCACTGACTCGCTACGCTCGGTCGTTCGACTGCGGCGAGCGG
TGTCAGCTCACTCAAAAGCGGTAATACGGTTATCCACAGAATCAGGGGATAAAGCCGGAAAGAACATGTG
AGCAAAAAGCAAAGCACCGGAAGAAGCCAACGCCGCAGGCGTTTTTCCATAGGCTCCGCCCCCCTGACGA
GCATCACAAAAATCGACGCTCAAGCCAGAGGTGGCGAAACCCGACAGGACTATAAAGATACCAGGCGTTT
CCCCCTGGAAGCTCCCTCGTGCGCTCTCCTGTTCCGACCCTGCCGCTTACCGGATACCTGTCCGCCTTTC
TCCCTTCGGGAAGCGTGGCGCTTTCTCATAGCTCACGCTGTTGGTATCTCAGTTCGGTGTAGGTCGTTCG
CTCCAAGCTGGGCTGTGTGCACGAACCCCCCGTTCAGCCCGACCGCTGCGCCTTATCCGGTAACTATCGT
CTTGAGTCCAACCCGGTAAGACACGACTTATCGCCACTGGCAGCAGCCATTGGTAACTGATTTAGAGGAC
TTTGTCTTGAAGTTATGCACCTGTTAAGGCTAAACTGAAAGAACAGATTTTGGTGAGTGCGGTCCTCCAA
CCCACTTACCTTGGTTCAAAGAGTTGGTAGCTCAGCGAACCTTGAGAAAACCACCGTTGGTAGCGGTGGT
TTTTCTTTATTTATGAGATGATGAATCAATCGGTCTATCAAGTCAACGAACAGCTATTCCGTTACTCTAG
ATTTCAGTGCAATTTATCTCTTCAAATGTAGCACCTGAAGTCAGCCCCATACGATATAAGTTGTAATTCT
CATGTTAGTCATGCCCCGCGCCCACCGGAAGGAGCTGACTGGGTTGAAGGCTCTCAAGGGCATCGGTCGA
GATCCCGGTGCCTAATGAGTGAGCTAACTTACATTAATTGCGTTGCGCTCACTGCCCGCTTTCCAGTCGG
GAAACCTGTCGTGCCAGCTGCATTAATGAATCGGCCAACGCGCGGGGAGAGGCGGTTTGCGTATTGGGCG
CCAGGGTGGTTTTTCTTTTCACCAGTGAGACGGGCAACAGCTGATTGCCCTTCACCGCCTGGCCCTGAGA
GAGTTGCAGCAAGCGGTCCACGCTGGTTTGCCCCAGCAGGCGAAAATCCTGTTTGATGGTGGTTAACGGC
G
Features (pLannotate 1.2.2; 19 found; start..end, strand, type, name):
    851..928     -  promoter       lacI promoter: lacI
    936..971     -  CDS            TcR (fragment): tetracycline efflux protein; tet; confers resistance to tetracycline
    974..992     +  promoter       T7 promoter: promoter for bacteriophage T7 RNA polymerase
    993..1017    +  protein_bind   lac operator: The lac repressor binds to the lac operator to inhibit transcription in E. coli. This inhibition can be relieved by adding lactose or isopropyl-β-D-thiogalactopyranoside (IPTG). lac repressor encoded by lacI
   1032..1054    +  RBS            RBS: efficient ribosome binding site from bacteriophage T7 gene 10 (Olins and Rangwala, 1989)
   1073..1089    +  CDS            capTEV™ (fragment): composite tag for in vivo biotinylation, TEV protease cleavage, and 6xHis tagging
   1100..1117    +  CDS            thrombin site: thrombin recognition and cleavage site
   1130..1422    +  CDS            SUMO (fragment): cleavable ubiquitin-like protein tag; S. cerevisiae SMT3 (truncated)
   1406..4219    +  CDS            rep (fragment): R1AB_SARS2 - Experimental evidence at protein level: Swiss-Prot protein existence level 1. [2'-O-methyltransferase]: Methyltransferase that mediates mRNA cap 2'-O-ribose methylation to the 5'-cap structure of viral mRNAs. N7-methyl guanosine cap is a prerequisite for binding of nsp16. Therefore plays an essential role in viral mRNAs cap methylation which is essential to evade immune system. From Severe acute respiratory syndrome coronavirus 2 (2019-nCoV) (SARS-CoV-2).
   4248..4289    +  CDS            S-Tag (fragment): affinity and epitope tag derived from pancreatic ribonuclease A
   4319..4336    +  CDS            SET1 (fragment): solubility-enhancement tag derived from T7 phage gene 10B
   4344..4391    +  terminator     T7 terminator: transcription terminator for bacteriophage T7 RNA polymerase
   4555..4612    +  promoter       AmpR promoter (fragment): bla
   4621..5436    -  CDS            KanR: aminoglycoside phosphotransferase; aph(3')-Ia; confers resistance to kanamycin in bacteria or G418 (Geneticin®) in eukaryotes
   5437..5528    -  promoter       AmpR promoter: bla
   5544..6293    -  rep_origin     RSF ori: Plasmids containing the RSF 1030 origin of replication can be propagated in E. coli cells that contain additional plasmids with compatible origins.
   6376..6440    -  CDS            TcR (fragment): tetracycline efflux protein; tet; confers resistance to tetracycline
   6455..6476    -  protein_bind   CAP binding site: CAP binding activates transcription in the presence of cAMP. E. coli catabolite activator protein
   6489..850     -  CDS            lacI (across the origin): lac repressor; lacI; The lac repressor binds to the lac operator to inhibit transcription in E. coli. This inhibition can be relieved by adding lactose or isopropyl-β-D-thiogalactopyranoside (IPTG).
