[The description below was written by a language model from this plasmid's Addgene catalogue record and pLannotate feature annotations shown in this document.]
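Description:
pIA1421 is a 6.7 kb bacterial expression plasmid built on the pRSFDuet-1 backbone for producing the K50A variant of SARS-CoV-2 Nsp12, the viral RNA-dependent RNA polymerase, in E. coli. It replicates from the RSF1030 origin, which is compatible with other common origin classes and so allows co-maintenance with additional plasmids. Selection is by kanamycin through an aph(3')-Ia resistance gene. The backbone also carries lacI with its own promoter to supply lac repressor.

The synthetic Nsp12 coding sequence (about 2.8 kb, annotated as a fragment of the ORF1ab replicase polyprotein) was inserted between BamHI and HindIII sites. It lies downstream of a T7 promoter, a lac operator and the T7 gene 10 ribosome binding site, and a T7 terminator closes the unit. Expression therefore requires a host that supplies T7 RNA polymerase and is inducible with IPTG. The protein is made as an N-terminal His-SUMO fusion. The feature table shows a short His-tag-like segment, a thrombin cleavage site and a truncated yeast SMT3 (SUMO) module directly preceding Nsp12, which permits metal-affinity purification and subsequent tag removal. An S-tag fragment is annotated after the insert as a remnant of the Duet backbone, and the record does not indicate that it is fused to the protein. The short TcR, SET1 and extra AmpR promoter fragments appear to be incidental annotation matches rather than functional parts.

According to the associated publication title, the construct belongs to work on NMPylation and de-NMPylation of nsp9 by the NiRAN domain of Nsp12. The K50A substitution is presumably a mutant for probing that activity, although the record does not state its specific effect.
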