Addgene plasmid #172407: pIA1421
Purpose: Expression of SARS-COV-2 Nsp12 K50A in E. coli
Depositing lab: Irina Artsimovitch. Depositing organization: Ohio State University. Publication: NMPylation and de-NMPylation of SARS-CoV-2 nsp9 by the NiRAN domain. Wang B, Svetlov D, Artsimovitch I. Nucleic Acids Res. 2021 Aug 5. pii: 6342456. doi: 10.1093/nar/gkab677. PubMed 34352100.
Backbone
  Vector backbone: pRSFDuet-1
  Total vector size (bp): 6721
  Vector type: Bacterial Expression
Growth in bacteria
  Bacterial resistance: Kanamycin, 50 μg/mL
  Growth temperature: 37°C
  Growth strain: DH5alpha
  Copy number: Unknown
Gene/Insert
  Gene/Insert name: SARS-COV-2 Nsp12
  Species: Synthetic
  Insert size (bp): 2821
  Entrez Gene: ORF1ab (a.k.a. GU280_gp01)
  Promoter: T7
  Tag / fusion protein: His-SUMO (N terminal on backbone)
  Cloning method: Restriction Enzyme; 5′ cloning site BamHI (not destroyed); 3′ cloning site HindIII (not destroyed)
  Sequencing primers: 5′ TAATACGACTCACTATAGGG; 3′ GCTAGTTATTGCTCAGCGG
Terms and licenses: Academic/Nonprofit Terms; Industry Terms: Not Available to Industry
How to cite: pIA1421 was a gift from Irina Artsimovitch (Addgene plasmid # 172407 ; http://n2t.net/addgene:172407 ; RRID:Addgene_172407)
